Addgene plasmid #240794: SAGA045
Purpose: Plasmid contains the triple selection cassette gfp -pBR322ROP tetApBR322ROP - CmTrunc that allows for in vivo recombineering in E.coli.
Depositing lab: Morten Norholm. Depositing organization: Danmarks Tekniske Universitet. Publication: Simple and robust in vivo engineering of plasmid DNA at any copy number in Escherichia coli. Sepulchro AGV, Kozlowski HCJ, Norholm MHH. Commun Biol. 2025 Jun 17;8(1):933. doi: 10.1038/s42003-025-08361-9. PubMed 40527904.
Backbone
  Vector backbone: pSEVAx91
  Vector type: Synthetic Biology
Growth in bacteria
  Bacterial resistance: Tetracycline, 10 μg/mL
  Growth temperature: 37°C
  Growth strain: DH5alpha
  Copy number: High Copy
Gene/Insert
  Gene/Insert name: SAGA pBR322ROP His low : T7- His tags low - gfp -pBR322ROP tetApBR322ROP - CmTrunc
  Species: Unspecified
  Mutation: Mutation on translation initiation region of tetA
  Cloning method: Other
Terms and licenses: Academic/Nonprofit Terms; Industry Terms: Not Available to Industry
How to cite: SAGA045 was a gift from Morten Norholm (Addgene plasmid # 240794 ; http://n2t.net/addgene:240794 ; RRID:Addgene_240794)
