[The description below was written by a language model from this plasmid's Addgene catalogue record and pLannotate feature annotations shown in this document.]
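Description:
SAGA045 is a 6.3 kb synthetic-biology plasmid built on a pSEVAx91 backbone for use in Escherichia coli, where it serves as a carrier of a triple selection cassette intended for in vivo recombineering of plasmid DNA. It replicates from a pBR322/ColE1-type origin accompanied by the bom region and the rop gene, matching the "pBR322ROP" designation in its name. Rop normally moderates copy number, although the catalogue lists the plasmid as high copy. An incP oriT, characteristic of SEVA vectors, is also present, along with flanking lambda t0 and rrnB T1 terminators that insulate the cargo. The plasmid is maintained under tetracycline selection.

The cargo has three parts. The first is an IPTG-inducible expression unit: lacI with its own promoter, followed by a T7 promoter with lac operator, the T7 gene 10 ribosome binding site, an N-terminal leader containing a His tag, a thrombin cleavage site and the T7 tag, and then a folding reporter GFP, closed by rrnB T1 and T7 terminators. The "His low" label in the insert name is not explained in the record. The second part is tetA (tetracycline efflux protein), preceded by a fragment annotated as resembling the trc promoter. The record notes a mutation in the tetA translation initiation region but does not say what its effect is. The third part, in the opposite orientation, is a truncated chloramphenicol acetyltransferase gene under the cat promoter. Being incomplete, it presumably does not confer resistance by itself. The record does not spell out how each marker is used, beyond stating that the gfp–tetA–CmTrunc combination enables recombineering in E. coli, described in the associated work as applicable to plasmids of any copy number.
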