Features (pLannotate 1.2.2; 24 found; start..end, strand, type, name):
     18..1100    -  CDS            lacI: lac repressor; lacI; The lac repressor binds to the lac operator to inhibit transcription in E. coli. This inhibition can be relieved by adding lactose or isopropyl-β-D-thiogalactopyranoside (IPTG).
   1101..1178    -  promoter       lacI promoter: lacI
   1209..1227    +  promoter       T7 promoter: promoter for bacteriophage T7 RNA polymerase
   1232..1256    +  protein_bind   lac operator: The lac repressor binds to the lac operator to inhibit transcription in E. coli. This inhibition can be relieved by adding lactose or isopropyl-β-D-thiogalactopyranoside (IPTG). lac repressor encoded by lacI
   1271..1293    +  RBS            RBS: efficient ribosome binding site from bacteriophage T7 gene 10 (Olins and Rangwala, 1989)
   1312..1328    +  CDS            capTEV™ (fragment): composite tag for in vivo biotinylation, TEV protease cleavage, and 6xHis tagging
   1339..1356    +  CDS            thrombin site: thrombin recognition and cleavage site
   1360..1392    +  CDS            T7 tag (gene 10 leader): leader peptide from bacteriophage T7 gene 10 promotes efficient translation in E. coli
   1396..2109    +  CDS            Folding Reporter GFP: Folding Reporter GFP is a basic (constitutively fluorescent) green fluorescent protein published in 1999, derived from Aequorea victoria.
   2179..2225    +  terminator     rrnB T1 terminator: transcription terminator T1 from the E. coli rrnB gene
   2240..2281    +  CDS            SET1 (fragment): solubility-enhancement tag derived from T7 phage gene 10B
   2289..2336    +  terminator     T7 terminator: transcription terminator for bacteriophage T7 RNA polymerase
   2378..2401    +  promoter       trc promoter (fragment): strong E. coli promoter; hybrid between the trp and lac UV5 promoters
   2440..3630    +  CDS            TcR: tetracycline efflux protein; tet; confers resistance to tetracycline
   3641..3680    -  terminator     bacterial terminator (fragment): putative bacterial transcription terminator
   3685..4311    -  CDS            CmR (fragment): chloramphenicol acetyltransferase; cat; confers resistance to chloramphenicol
   4312..4414    -  promoter       cat promoter: promoter of the E. coli cat gene encoding chloramphenicol acetyltransferase
   4442..4536    -  terminator     lambda t0 terminator: transcription terminator from phage lambda
   4712..4820    +  oriT           oriT: incP origin of transfer
   4856..5444    +  rep_origin     ori: high-copy-number ColE1/pMB1/pBR322/pUC origin of replication
   5630..5770    -  misc_feature   bom: basis of mobility region from pBR322
   5872..6063    -  CDS            rop: Rop protein, which maintains plasmids at low copy number; rop
   6104..6214    +  CDS            mbeC (fragment): MBEC_ECOLX - Experimental evidence at protein level: Swiss-Prot protein existence level 1. Required for efficient mobilization of ColE1 plasmid and is thus essential to promote the specific transfer of the plasmid during conjugation. Probably functions by inducing DNA bending, helping the MbeA relaxase to melt the DNA around the nic site and cleave the phosphodiester bond. Binds specifically double-stranded DNA (dsDNA) containing the ColE1 oriT but does not recognize the inverted repeat (IR). From Escherichia coli.
   6243..6329    -  terminator     rrnB T1 terminator: Escherichia coli rrnB; transcription terminator T1 from the E. coli rrnB gene
>Addgene plasmid #240794 | SAGA045 | addgene full sequence | sequence record 484225 | Addgene NGS Result
TTAATTAAGCGTTGCGCTCACTGCCCGCTTTCCAGTCGGGAAACCTGTCGTGCCAGCTGCATTAATGAAT
CGGCCAACGCGCGGGGAGAGGCGGTTTGCGTATTGGGCGCCAGGGTGGTTTTTCTTTTCACCAGTGAGAC
GGGCAACAGCTGATTGCCCTTCACCGCCTGGCCCTGAGAGAGTTGCAGCAAGCGGTCCACGCTGGTTTGC
CCCAGCAGGCGAAAATCCTGTTTGATGGTGGTTAACGGCGGGATATAACATGAGCTGTCTTCGGTATCGT
CGTATCCCACTACCGAGATGTCCGCACCAACGCGCAGCCCGGACTCGGTAATGGCGCGCATTGCGCCCAG
CGCCATCTGATCGTTGGCAACCAGCATCGCAGTGGGAACGATGCCCTCATTCAGCATTTGCATGGTTTGT
TGAAAACCGGACATGGCACTCCAGTCGCCTTCCCGTTCCGCTATCGGCTGAATTTGATTGCGAGTGAGAT
ATTTATGCCAGCCAGCCAGACGCAGACGCGCCGAGACAGAACTTAATGGGCCCGCTAACAGCGCGATTTG
CTGGTGACCCAATGCGACCAGATGCTCCACGCCCAGTCGCGTACCGTCTTCATGGGAGAAAATAATACTG
TTGATGGGTGTCTGGTCAGAGACATCAAGAAATAACGCCGGAACATTAGTGCAGGCAGCTTCCACAGCAA
TGGCATCCTGGTCATCCAGCGGATAGTTAATGATCAGCCCACTGACGCGTTGCGCGAGAAGATTGTGCAC
CGCCGCTTTACAGGCTTCGACGCCGCTTCGTTCTACCATCGACACCACCACGCTGGCACCCAGTTGATCG
GCGCGAGATTTAATCGCCGCGACAATTTGCGACGGCGCGTGCAGGGCCAGACTGGAGGTGGCAACGCCAA
TCAGCAACGACTGTTTGCCCGCCAGTTGTTGTGCCACGCGGTTGGGAATGTAATTCAGCTCCGCCATCGC
CGCTTCCACTTTTTCCCGCGTTTTCGCAGAAACGTGGCTGGCCTGGTTCACCACGCGGGAAACGGTCTGA
TAAGAGACACCGGCATACTCTGCGACATCGTATAACGTTACTGGTTTCACATTCACCACCCTGAATTGAC
TCTCTTCCGGGCGCTATCATGCCATACCGCGAAAGGTTTTGCGCCATTCGATGGTGTCGGATCGAGATCG
ATCTCGATCCCGCGAAATTAATACGACTCACTATAGGGAGAGGAATTGTGAGCGGATAACAATTCCCCTC
TAGAAATAATTTTGTTTAACTTTAAGAAGGAGACCCGTTATGGGTAGCAGCCATCATCATCATCATCACA
GCAGCGGCCTGGTGCCGCGCGGCAGCCATATGGCTAGCATGACTGGTGGACAGCAAATGGGTCGCATGAG
CAAAGGAGAAGAACTTTTCACTGGAGTTGTGCCAATTCTTGTTGAATTAGATGGTGATGTTAATGGGCAC
AAATTTTCTGTCAGTGGAGAGGGTGAAGGTGATGCTACATACGGAAAACTCACCCTTAAATTTATTTGCA
CTACTGGAAAACTACCTGTTCCATGGCCAACACTTGTCACTACTCTGACCTATGGCGTTCAATGCTTTTC
CCGTTATCCGGATCACATGAAACGGCATGACTTTTTCAAGAGTGCCATGCCCGAAGGTTATGTACAGGAA
CGCACTATATCTTTCAAAGATGACGGGAACTACAAGACGCGTGCTGAAGTCAAGTTTGAAGGTGATACCC
TTGTTAATCGTATCGAGTTAAAGGGTATTGATTTTAAAGAAGATGGAAACATTCTCGGACACAAACTAGA
GTACAACTATAACTCACACAATGTATACATCACGGCAGACAAACAAAAGAATGGAATCAAAGCTAACTTC
AAAATTCGCCACAACATTGAAGATGGTTCCGTTCAACTAGCAGACCATTATCAACAAAATACTCCAATTG
GCGATGGCCCTGTCCTTTTACCAGACAACCATTACCTGTCGACACAATCTGCCCTTTCGAAAGATCCCAA
CGAAAAGCGTGACCACATGGTCCTTCTTGAGTTTGTAACTGCTGCTGGGATTACACATGGCATGGATGAG
CTCTACAAATGATCGACCTAGCATAACCCCGCGGGGCCTCTTCGGGGGTCTCGCGGGGTTTTTTGCTGAA
AGAAGCTTCAAATAAAACGAAAGGCTCAGTCGAAAGACTGGGCCTTTCGTTTTATCTGTTGTTTGTCGCC
AAAGCCCGAAAGGAAGCTGAGTTGGCTGCTGCCACCGCTGAGCAATAACTAGCATAACCCCTTGGGGCCT
CTAAACGGGTCTTGAGGGGTTTTTTGCTGAAAGGAGGAACTATATCCGGATAAAAATTTATTTGCTTATT
AATCATCCGGCTCGTATAATGTGTGGAGGGCCCAAGTTCACTTAAAAAGGAGATTGGACATGAAGTCCAA
CAATGCGCTCATCGTCATCCTCGGCACCGTCACCCTGGATGCTGTAGGCATAGGCTTGGTTATGCCGGTA
CTGCCGGGCCTCTTGCGGGATATCGTCCATTCCGACAGCATCGCCAGTCACTATGGCGTGCTGCTAGCGC
TATATGCGTTGATGCAATTTCTATGCGCACCCGTTCTCGGAGCACTGTCCGACCGCTTTGGCCGCCGCCC
AGTCCTGCTCGCTTCGCTACTTGGAGCCACTATCGACTACGCGATCATGGCGACCACACCCGTCCTGTGG
ATTCTCTACGCCGGACGCATCGTGGCCGGCATCACCGGCGCCACAGGTGCGGTTGCTGGCGCCTATATCG
CCGACATCACCGATGGGGAAGATCGGGCTCGCCACTTCGGGCTCATGAGCGCTTGTTTCGGCGTGGGTAT
GGTGGCAGGCCCCGTGGCCGGGGGACTGTTGGGCGCCATCTCCCTGCACGCACCATTCCTTGCGGCGGCG
GTGCTCAACGGCCTCAACCTACTACTGGGCTGCTTCCTAATGCAGGAGTCGCATAAGGGAGAGCGCCGTC
CGATGCCCTTGAGAGCCTTCAACCCAGTCAGCTCCTTCCGGTGGGCGCGGGGCATGACCATTGTGGCCGC
ACTTATGACTGTCTTCTTTATCATGCAACTCGTAGGACAGGTGCCGGCAGCGCTCTGGGTCATTTTCGGC
GAGGACCGCTTTCGCTGGAGCGCGACGATGAGCGGCCTGTCGCTTGCGGTATTCGGAATCTTGCACGCCC
TCGCTCAAGCCTTCGTCACTGGTCCCGCCACCAAACGTTTCGGCGAGAAGCAGGCCATTATCGCCGGCAT
GGCGGCCGACGCGCTGGGCTACGTCTTGCTGGCGTTCGCGACGCGAGGCTGGATGGCCTTCCCCATTATG
ATTCTTCTCGCTTCCGGCGGCATCGGGATGCCCGCGTTGCAGGCCATGCTGTCCAGGCAGGTAGATGACG
ACCATCAGGGACAGCTTCAAGGATCGCTCGCGGCTCTTACCAGCCTAACTTCGATCACTGGACCGCTGAT
CGTCACGGCGATTTATGCCGCCTCGGCGAGCACATGGAACGGGTTGGCATGGATTGTAGGCGCCGCCCTA
TACCTTGTCTGCCTCCCCGCGTTGCGTCGCGGTGCATGGAGCCGGGCCACCTCGACCTGAGACAATTGTC
CAGATAAAAAAAATCCTTAGCTTTCGCTAAGGATGATTTCTTTATTGTAATTCATTAAGCATTCTGCCGA
CATGGAAGCCATCACAAACGGCATGATGAACCTGAATCGCCAGCGGCATCAGCACCTTGTCGCCTTGCGT
ATAATATTTGCCCATGGTGAAAACGGGGGCGAAGAAGTTGTCCATATTGGCCACGTTTAAATCAAAACTG
GTGAAACTCACCCAGGGATTGGCTGAGACGAAAAACATATTCTCAATAAACCCTTTAGGGAAATAGGCCA
GGTTTTCACCGTAACACGCCACATCTTGCGAATATATGTGTAGAAACTGCCGGAAATCGTCGTGGTATTC
ACTCCAGAGCGATGAAAACGTTTCAGTTTGCTCATGGAAAACGGTGTAACAAGGGTGAACACTATCCCAT
ATCACCAGCTCACCGTCTTTCATTGCCATACGAAATTCCGGATGAGCATTCATCAGGCGGGCAAGAATGT
GAATAAAGGCCGGATAAAACTTGTGCTTATTTTTCTTTACGGTCTTTAAAAAGGCCGTAATATCCAGCTG
AACGGTCTGGTTATAGGTACATTGAGCAACTGACTGAAATGCCTCAAAATGTTCTTTACGATGCCATTGG
GATATATCAACGGTGGTATATCCAGTGATTTTTTTCTCCATTTTAGCTTCCTTAGCTCCTGAAAATCTCG
ATAACTCAAAAAATACGCCCGGTAGTGATCTTATTTCATTATGGTGAAAGTTGGAACCTCTTACGTGCCG
ATCAACGTCTCATTTTCGCCAACTAGTCTGGATTCTCACCAATAAAAAACGCCCGGCGGCAACCGAGCGT
TCTGAACAAATCCAGATGGAGTTCTGAGGTCATTACTGGATCTATCAACAGGAGTCCAAGGGGTCCCCAA
TAATTACGATTTAAATGACAAGGGTCCTTTTCCGCTGCATAACCCTGCTTCGGGGTCATTATAGCGATTT
TTTCGGTATATCCATCCTTTTTCGCACGATATACAGGATTTTGCCAAAGGGTTCGTGTAGACTTTCCTTG
GTGTATCCAACGGCGTCAGCCGGGCAGGATAGGTGAAGTAGGCCCACCCGCGAGCGGGTGTTCCTTCTTC
ACTGTCCCTTATTCGCACCTGGCGGTGCTCAACGGGAATCCTGCTCTGCGAGGCTGGCCGTAGGCCGGCC
CCGTAGAAAAGATCAAAGGATCTTCTTGAGATCCTTTTTTTCTGCGCGTAATCTGCTGCTTGCAAACAAA
AAAACCACCGCTACCAGCGGTGGTTTGTTTGCCGGATCAAGAGCTACCAACTCTTTTTCCGAAGGTAACT
GGCTTCAGCAGAGCGCAGATACCAAATACTGTCCTTCTAGTGTAGCCGTAGTTAGGCCACCACTTCAAGA
ACTCTGTAGCACCGCCTACATACCTCGCTCTGCTAATCCTGTTACCAGTGGCTGCTGCCAGTGGCGATAA
GTCGTGTCTTACCGGGTTGGACTCAAGACGATAGTTACCGGATAAGGCGCAGCGGTCGGGCTGAACGGGG
GGTTCGTGCACACAGCCCAGCTTGGAGCGAACGACCTACACCGAACTGAGATACCTACAGCGTGAGCTAT
GAGAAAGCGCCACGCTTCCCGAAGGGAGAAAGGCGGACAGGTATCCGGTAAGCGGCAGGGTCGGAACAGG
AGAGCGCACGAGGTAGCTTCCAGGGGGAAACGCCTGGTATCTTTATAGTCCTGTCGGGTTTCGCCACCTC
TGACTTGAGCGTCGATTTTTGTGATGCTCGTCAGGGGGGCGGAGCCTATGGAAAAACGCCAGCAACGCGG
CCTTTTTACGGTTCCTGGCCTTTTGCTGGCCTTTTGCTCACATGTTCTTTCCTGCGTTATCCCCTGATTC
TGTGGATAACCGTATTACCGCCTTTGAGTGAGCTGATACCGCTCGCCGCAGCCGAACGACCGAGCGCAGC
GAGTCAGTGAGCGAGGAAGCGGAAGAGCGCCTGATGCGGTATTTTCTCCTTACGCATCTGTGCGGTATTT
CACACCGCATATGGTGCACTCTCAGTACAATCTGCTCTGATGCCGCATAGTTAAGCCAGTATACACTCCG
CTATCGCTACGTGACTGGGTCATGGCTGCGCCCCGACACCCGCCAACACCCGCTGACGCGCCCTGACGGG
CTTGTCTGCTCCCGGCATCCGCTTACAGACAAGCTGTGACCGTCTCCGGGAGCTGCATGTGTCAGAGGTT
TTCACCGTCATTACCGAAACGCGCGAGGCAGCTGCGGTAAAGCTCATCAGCGTGGTCGTGCAGCGATTCA
CAGATGTCTGCCTGTTCATCCGCGTCCAGCTCGTTGAGTTTCTCCAGAAGCGTTAATGTCTGGCTTCTGA
TAAAGCGGGCCATGTTAAGGGCGGTTTTTTCCTGTTTGGTCACTGATGCCTCCGTGTAAGGGGGATTTCT
GTTCATGGGGGTAATGATACCGATGAAACGAGAGAGGATGCTCACGATACGGGTTACTGATGATGAACAT
GCCCGGTTACTGGAACGTTGTGAGGGTAAACAACTGGCGGTATGGATGCGGCGGGGGCGCGCCCAGCTGT
CTAGGGCGGCGGATTTGTCCTACTCAGGAGAGCGTTCACCGACAAACAACAGATAAAACGAAAGGCCCAG
TCTTTCGACTGAGCCTTTCGTTTTATTTGATGCCT
